>Addgene plasmid #83734 | MSCV-6NBC-GFP-PGK-Puro-Barcode57 | depositor full sequence | sequence record 159900 | Full Sequence
TGAAAGACCCCACCTGTAGGTTTGGCAAGCTAGCTTAAGTAACGCCATTTTGCAAGGCATGGAAAATACA
TAACTGAGAATAGAGAAGTTCAGATCAAGGTTAGGAACAGAGAGACAGCAGAATATGGGCCAAACAGGAT
ATCTGTGGTAAGCAGTTCCTGCCCCGGCTCAGGGCCAAGAACAGATGGTCCCCAGATGCGGTCCCGCCCT
CAGCAGTTTCTAGAGAACCATCAGATGTTTCCAGGGTGCCCCAAGGACCTGAAATGACCCTGTGCCTTAT
TTGAACTAACCAATCAGTTCGCTTCTCGCTTCTGTTCGCGCGCTTCTGCTCCCCGAGCTCAATAAAAGAG
CCCACAACCCCTCACTCGGCGCGCCAGTCCTCCGATAGACTGCGTCGCCCGGGTACCCGTATTCCCAATA
AAGCCTCTTGCTGTTTGCATCCGAATCGTGGACTCGCTGATCCTTGGGAGGGTCTCCTCAGATTGATTGA
CTGCCCACCTCGGGGGTCTTTCATTTGGAGGTTCCACCGAGATTTGGAGACCCCTGCCCAGGGACCACCG
ACCCCCCCGCCGGGAGGTAAGCTGGCCAGCGGTCGTTTCGTGTCTGTCTCTGTCTTTGTGCGTGTTTGTG
CCGGCATCTAATGTTTGCGCCTGCGTCTGTACTAGTTAGCTAACTAGCTCTGTATCTGGCGGACCCGTGG
TGGAACTGACGAGTTCTGAACACCCGGCCGCAACCCTGGGAGACGTCCCAGGGACTTTGGGGGCCGTTTT
TGTGGCCCGACCTGAGGAAGGGAGTCGATGTGGAATCCGACCCCGTCAGGATATGTGGTTCTGGTAGGAG
ACGAGAACCTAAAACAGTTCCCGCCTCCGTCTGAATTTTTGCTTTCGGTTTGGAACCGAAGCCGCGCGTC
TTGTCTGCTGCAGCGCTGCAGCATCGTTCTGTGTTGTCTCTGTCTGACTGTGTTTCTGTATTTGTCTGAA
AATTAGGGCCAGACTGTTACCACTCCCTTAAGTTTGACCTTAGGTCACTGGAAAGATGTCGAGCGGATCG
CTCACAACCAGTCGGTAGATGTCAAGAAGAGACGTTGGGTTACCTTCTGCTCTGCAGAATGGCCAACCTT
TAACGTCGGATGGCCGCGAGACGGCACCTTTAACCGAGACCTCATCACCCAGGTTAAGATCAAGGTCTTT
TCACCTGGCCCGCATGGACACCCAGACCAGGTCCCCTACATCGTGACCTGGGAAGCCTTGGCTTTTGACC
CCCCTCCCTGGGTCAAGCCCTTTGTACACCCTAAGCCTCCGCCTCCTCTTCCTCCATCCGCCCCGTCTCT
CCCCCTTGAACCTCCTCGTTCGACCCCGCCTCGATCCTCCCTTTATCCAGCCCTCACTCCTTCTCTAGGC
GCCGGAATTAGATCCTGAGTGCCACCATGGTGAGCAAGGGCGAGGAGCTGTTCACCGGGGTGGTGCCCAT
CCTGGTCGAGCTGGACGGCGACGTAAACGGCCACAAGTTCAGCGTGTCCGGCGAGGGCGAGGGCGATGCC
ACCTACGGCAAGCTGACCCTGAAGTTCATCTGCACCACCGGCAAGCTGCCCGTGCCCTGGCCCACCCTCG
TGACCACCCTGACCTACGGCGTGCAGTGCTTCAGCCGCTACCCCGACCACATGAAGCAGCACGACTTCTT
CAAGTCCGCCATGCCCGAAGGCTACGTCCAGGAGCGCACCATCTTCTTCAAGGACGACGGCAACTACAAG
ACCCGCGCCGAGGTGAAGTTCGAGGGCGACACCCTGGTGAACCGCATCGAGCTGAAGGGCATCGACTTCA
AGGAGGACGGCAACATCCTGGGGCACAAGCTGGAGTACAACTACAACAGCCACAACGTCTATATCATGGC
CGACAAGCAGAAGAACGGCATCAAGGTGAACTTCAAGATCCGCCACAACATCGAGGACGGCAGCGTGCAG
CTCGCCGACCACTACCAGCAGAACACCCCCATCGGCGACGGCCCCGTGCTGCTGCCCGACAACCACTACC
TGAGCACCCAGTCCGCCCTGAGCAAAGACCCCAACGAGAAGCGCGATCACATGGTCCTGCTGGAGTTCGT
GACCGCCGCCGGGATCACTCTCGGCATGGACGAGCTGTACAAGTAGCGGAGAATTCTACCGGGTAGGGGA
GGCGCTTTTCCCAAGGCAGTCTGGAGCATGCGCTTTAGCAGCCCCGCTGGGCACTTGGCGCTACACAAGT
GGCCTCTGGCCTCGCACACATTCCACATCCACCGGTAGGCGCCAACCGGCTCCGTTCTTTGGTGGCCCCT
TCGCGCCACCTTCTACTCCTCCCCTAGTCAGGAAGTTCCCCCCCGCCCCGCAGCTCGCGTCGTGCAGGAC
GTGACAAATGGAAGTAGCACGTCTCACTAGTCTCGTGCAGATGGACAGCACCGCTGAGCAATGGAAGCGG
GTAGGCCTTTGGGGCAGCGGCCAATAGCAGCTTTGCTCCTTCGCTTTCTGGGCTCAGAGGCTGGGAAGGG
GTGGGTCCGGGGGCGGGCTCAGGGGCGGGCTCAGGGGCGGGGCGGGCGCCCGAAGGTCCTCCGGAGGCCC
GGCATTCTGCACGCTTCAAAAGCGCACGTCTGCCGCGCTGTTCTCCTCTTCCTCATCTCCGGGCCTTTCG
ACCTGCAGCCCAAGCTTACCATGACCGAGTACAAGCCCACGGTGCGCCTCGCCACCCGCGACGACGTCCC
CAGGGCCGTACGCACCCTCGCCGCCGCGTTCGCCGACTACCCCGCCACGCGCCACACCGTCGATCCGGAC
CGCCACATCGAGCGGGTCACCGAGCTGCAAGAACTCTTCCTCACGCGCGTCGGGCTCGACATCGGCAAGG
TGTGGGTCGCGGACGACGGCGCCGCGGTGGCGGTCTGGACCACGCCGGAGAGCGTCGAAGCGGGGGCGGT
GTTCGCCGAGATCGGCCCGCGCATGGCCGAGTTGAGCGGTTCCCGGCTGGCCGCGCAGCAACAGATGGAA
GGCCTCCTGGCGCCGCACCGGCCCAAGGAGCCCGCGTGGTTCCTGGCCACCGTCGGCGTCTCGCCCGACC
ACCAGGGCAAGGGTCTGGGCAGCGCCGTCGTGCTCCCCGGAGTGGAGGCGGCCGAGCGCGCCGGGGTGCC
CGCCTTCCTGGAGACCTCCGCGCCCCGCAACCTCCCCTTCTACGAGCGGCTCGGCTTCACCGTCACCGCC
GACGTCGAGGTGCCCGAAGGACCGCGCACCTGGTGCATGACCCGCAAGCCCGGTGCCTGACGCCCGCCCC
ACGACCCGCAGCGCCCGACCGAAAGGAGCGCACGACCCCATGCATCGATAAAATAAAAGATTTTATTTAG
TCTCCAGAAAAAGGGGGGAATGAAAGACCCCACCTGTAGGTTTGGCAAGCTAGCTTAAGTAACGCCATTT
TGCAAGGCATGGAAAATACATAACTGAGAATAGAGAAGTTCAGATCAAGGTTAGGAACAGAGAGACAGCA
GAATATGGGCCAAACAGGATATCTGTGGTAAGCAGTTCCTGCCCCGGCTCAGGGCCAAGAACAGATGGTC
CCCAGATGCGGTCCCGCCCTCAGCAGTTTCTAGAGAACCATCAGATGTTTCCAGGGTGCCCCAAGGACCT
GAAATGACCCTGTGCCTTATTTGAACTAACCAATCAGTTCGCTTCTCGCTTCTGTTCGCGCGCTTCTGCT
CCCCGAGCTCAATAAAAGAGCCCACAACCCCTCACTCGGCGCGCCAGTCCTCCGATAGACTGCGTCGCCC
GGGTACCCGTGTATCCAATAAACCCTCTTGCAGTTGCATCCGACTTGTGGTCTCGCTGTTCCTTGGGAGG
GTCTCCTCTGAGTGATTGACTACCCGTCAGCGGGGGTCTTTCATGGGTAACAGTTTCTTGAAGTTGGAGA
ACAACATTCTGAGGGTAGGAGTCGAATATTAAGTAATCCTGACTCAATTAGCCACTGTTTTGAATCCACA
TACTCCAATACTCCTGAAATAGTTCATTATGGACAGCGCAGAAGAGCTGGGGAGAATTAATTCGTAATCA
TGGTCATAGCTGTTTCCTGTGTGAAATTGTTATCCGCTCACAATTCCACACAACATACGAGCCGGAAGCA
TAAAGTGTAAAGCCTGGGGTGCCTAATGAGTGAGCTAACTCACATTAATTGCGTTGCGCTCACTGCCCGC
TTTCCAGTCGGGAAACCTGTCGTGCCAGCTGCATTAATGAATCGGCCAACGCGCGGGGAGAGGCGGTTTG
CGTATTGGGCGCTCTTCCGCTTCCTCGCTCACTGACTCGCTGCGCTCGGTCGTTCGGCTGCGGCGAGCGG
TATCAGCTCACTCAAAGGCGGTAATACGGTTATCCACAGAATCAGGGGATAACGCAGGAAAGAACATGTG
AGCAAAAGGCCAGCAAAAGGCCAGGAACCGTAAAAAGGCCGCGTTGCTGGCGTTTTTCCATAGGCTCCGC
CCCCCTGACGAGCATCACAAAAATCGACGCTCAAGTCAGAGGTGGCGAAACCCGACAGGACTATAAAGAT
ACCAGGCGTTTCCCCCTGGAAGCTCCCTCGTGCGCTCTCCTGTTCCGACCCTGCCGCTTACCGGATACCT
GTCCGCCTTTCTCCCTTCGGGAAGCGTGGCGCTTTCTCATAGCTCACGCTGTAGGTATCTCAGTTCGGTG
TAGGTCGTTCGCTCCAAGCTGGGCTGTGTGCACGAACCCCCCGTTCAGCCCGACCGCTGCGCCTTATCCG
GTAACTATCGTCTTGAGTCCAACCCGGTAAGACACGACTTATCGCCACTGGCAGCAGCCACTGGTAACAG
GATTAGCAGAGCGAGGTATGTAGGCGGTGCTACAGAGTTCTTGAAGTGGTGGCCTAACTACGGCTACACT
AGAAGGACAGTATTTGGTATCTGCGCTCTGCTGAAGCCAGTTACCTTCGGAAAAAGAGTTGGTAGCTCTT
GATCCGGCAAACAAACCACCGCTGGTAGCGGTGGTTTTTTTGTTTGCAAGCAGCAGATTACGCGCAGAAA
AAAAGGATCTCAAGAAGATCCTTTGATCTTTTCTACGGGGTCTGACGCTCAGTGGAACGAAAACTCACGT
TAAGGGATTTTGGTCATGAGATTATCAAAAAGGATCTTCACCTAGATCCTTTTAAATTAAAAATGAAGTT
TTAAATCAATCTAAAGTATATATGAGTAAACTTGGTCTGACAGTTACCAATGCTTAATCAGTGAGGCACC
TATCTCAGCGATCTGTCTATTTCGTTCATCCATAGTTGCCTGACTCCCCGTCGTGTAGATAACTACGATA
CGGGAGGGCTTACCATCTGGCCCCAGTGCTGCAATGATACCGCGAGACCCACGCTCACCGGCTCCAGATT
TATCAGCAATAAACCAGCCAGCCGGAAGGGCCGAGCGCAGAAGTGGTCCTGCAACTTTATCCGCCTCCAT
CCAGTCTATTAATTGTTGCCGGGAAGCTAGAGTAAGTAGTTCGCCAGTTAATAGTTTGCGCAACGTTGTT
GCCATTGCTACAGGCATCGTGGTGTCACGCTCGTCGTTTGGTATGGCTTCATTCAGCTCCGGTTCCCAAC
GATCAAGGCGAGTTACATGATCCCCCATGTTGTGCAAAAAAGCGGTTAGCTCCTTCGGTCCTCCGATCGT
TGTCAGAAGTAAGTTGGCCGCAGTGTTATCACTCATGGTTATGGCAGCACTGCATAATTCTCTTACTGTC
ATGCCATCCGTAAGATGCTTTTCTGTGACTGGTGAGTACTCAACCAAGTCATTCTGAGAATAGTGTATGC
GGCGACCGAGTTGCTCTTGCCCGGCGTCAATACGGGATAATACCGCGCCACATAGCAGAACTTTAAAAGT
GCTCATCATTGGAAAACGTTCTTCGGGGCGAAAACTCTCAAGGATCTTACCGCTGTTGAGATCCAGTTCG
ATGTAACCCACTCGTGCACCCAACTGATCTTCAGCATCTTTTACTTTCACCAGCGTTTCTGGGTGAGCAA
AAACAGGAAGGCAAAATGCCGCAAAAAAGGGAATAAGGGCGACACGGAAATGTTGAATACTCATACTCTT
CCTTTTTCAATATTATTGAAGCATTTATCAGGGTTATTGTCTCATGAGCGGATACATATTTGAATGTATT
TAGAAAAATAAACAAATAGGGGTTCCGCGCACATTTCCCCGAAAAGTGCCACCTGACGTCTAAGAAACCA
TTATTATCATGACATTAACCTATAAAAATAGGCGTATCACGAGGCCCTTTCGTCTCGCGCGTTTCGGTGA
TGACGGTGAAAACCTCTGACACATGCAGCTCCCGGAGACGGTCACAGCTTGTCTGTAAGCGGATGCCGGG
AGCAGACAAGCCCGTCAGGGCGCGTCAGCGGGTGTTGGCGGGTGTCGGGGCTGGCTTAACTATGCGGCAT
CAGAGCAGATTGTACTGAGAGTGCACCATATGCGGTGTGAAATACCGCACAGATGCGTAAGGAGAAAATA
CCGCATCAGGCGCCATTCGCCATTCAGGCTGCGCAACTGTTGGGAAGGGCGATCGGTGCGGGCCTCTTCG
CTATTACGCCAGCTGGCGAAAGGGGGATGTGCTGCAAGGCGATTAAGTTGGGTAACGCCAGGGTTTTCCC
AGTCACGACGTTGTAAAACGACGGCGCAAGGAATGGTGCATGCAAGGAGATGGCGCCCAACAGTCCCCCG
GCCACGGGGCCTGCCACCATACCCACGCCGAAACAAGCGCTCATGAGCCCGAAGTGGCGAGCCCGATCTT
CCCCATCGGTGATGTCGGCGATATAGGCGCCAGCAACCGCACCTGTGGCGCCGGTGATGCCGGCCACGAT
GCGTCCGGCGTAGAGGCGATTAGTCCAATTTGTTAAAGACAGGATATCAGTGGTCCAGGCTCTAGTTTTG
ACTCAACAATATCACCAGCTGAAGCCTATAGAGTACGAGCCATAGATAAAATAAAAGATTTTATTTAGTC
TCCAGAAAAAGGGGGGAA
Features (pLannotate 1.2.2; 19 found; start..end, strand, type, name):
    579..920     +  misc_feature   MESV Ψ: packaging signal of murine embryonic stem cell virus
    987..1403    +  CDS            gag (truncated): truncated Moloney murine leukemia virus (MMLV) gag gene lacking the start codon
   1427..2143    +  CDS            EGFP: EGFP is a basic (constitutively fluorescent) green fluorescent protein published in 1996, derived from Aequorea victoria. It is reported to be a rapidly-maturing weak dimer with moderate acid sensitivity.
   2161..2660    +  promoter       PGK promoter: mouse phosphoglycerate kinase 1 promoter
   2681..3280    +  CDS            PuroR: puromycin N-acetyltransferase; pac from Streptomyces alboniger; confers resistance to puromycin
   3380..3894    +  LTR            3' LTR: 3' long terminal repeat from murine embryonic stem cell virus
   4087..4103    -  protein_bind   lac operator: The lac repressor binds to the lac operator to inhibit transcription in E. coli. This inhibition can be relieved by adding lactose or isopropyl-β-D-thiogalactopyranoside (IPTG). lac repressor encoded by lacI
   4111..4141    -  promoter       lac promoter: promoter for the E. coli lac operon
   4156..4177    -  protein_bind   CAP binding site: CAP binding activates transcription in the presence of cAMP. E. coli catabolite activator protein
   4190..4282    -  CDS            lacI (fragment): lac repressor; lacI; The lac repressor binds to the lac operator to inhibit transcription in E. coli. This inhibition can be relieved by adding lactose or isopropyl-β-D-thiogalactopyranoside (IPTG).
   4465..5053    -  rep_origin     ori: high-copy-number ColE1/pMB1/pBR322/pUC origin of replication
   5224..6084    -  CDS            AmpR: β-lactamase; bla; confers resistance to ampicillin, carbenicillin, and related antibiotics
   6085..6189    -  promoter       AmpR promoter: bla
   6284..6319    +  CDS            rop (fragment): Rop protein, which maintains plasmids at low copy number; rop
   6421..6520    +  misc_feature   bom (fragment): basis of mobility region from pBR322
   6526..6675    -  CDS            lacZα (fragment): LacZα fragment of β-galactosidase; lacZ fragment
   6675..6876    -  CDS            TcR (fragment): tetracycline efflux protein; tet; confers resistance to tetracycline
   6877..6975    +  CDS            env (fragment): murine leukemia virus gPr80 envelope polyprotein precursor; env; proteolytically cleaved into gp70SU and p15TM subunits
   7017..515     +  LTR            5' LTR (across the origin): 5' long terminal repeat from murine embryonic stem cell virus
