[The description below was written by a language model from this plasmid's Addgene catalogue record and pLannotate feature annotations shown in this document.]
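Description:
MSCV-6NBC-GFP-PGK-Puro-Barcode57 is a gammaretroviral transfer plasmid built on the murine stem cell virus (MSCV) backbone. It is one member of a series in which each plasmid carries a single defined six-nucleotide barcode, here number 57. It is propagated in E. coli as a high-copy plasmid through a ColE1/pUC-type origin and selected with ampicillin via the β-lactamase gene. The remaining bacterial annotations (lac promoter/operator and fragments of lacI, lacZα, rop, bom and TcR) are backbone remnants with no evident role in the design, as is a short env fragment just upstream of the 5′ LTR.

The proviral region is bounded by 5′ and 3′ long terminal repeats from murine embryonic stem cell virus. It contains the Ψ packaging signal and a truncated, start-codon-less gag segment, which together allow the RNA genome to be packaged when viral proteins are supplied in trans by a packaging system. Downstream lies an EGFP coding sequence, with no separate promoter annotated in front of it, so it is presumably transcribed from the 5′ LTR. This is followed by a mouse PGK promoter driving puromycin N-acetyltransferase. The synthetic barcode was inserted between a BglII site (destroyed during cloning) and an EcoRI site. It is too short to appear in the feature table, so its exact position is not annotated, although the construct name suggests it sits next to GFP.

After transduction and integration, cells are green fluorescent, can be selected with puromycin, and carry a heritable DNA tag. The stated purpose is to generate barcoded cell line variants. The associated publication concerns multiplexed in vivo small-molecule screening, which suggests that differently barcoded populations are pooled and distinguished by their barcodes.
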