Addgene plasmid #83734: MSCV-6NBC-GFP-PGK-Puro-Barcode57
Purpose: individual 6N barcode to make barcoded cell line variants
Depositing lab: Monte Winslow. Depositing organization: Stanford University. Publication: An in vivo multiplexed small-molecule screening platform. Gruner BM, Schulze CJ, Yang D, Ogasawara D, Dix MM, Rogers ZN, Chuang CH, McFarland CD, Chiou SH, Brown JM, Cravatt BF, Bogyo M, Winslow MM. Nat Methods. 2016 Sep 12. doi: 10.1038/nmeth.3992. PubMed 27617390.
Backbone
  Vector backbone: MSCV
  Vector type: Retroviral
  Selectable markers: Puromycin
Growth in bacteria
  Bacterial resistance: Ampicillin, 100 μg/mL
  Growth temperature: 37°C
  Growth strain: DH5alpha
  Copy number: High Copy
Gene/Insert
  Gene/Insert name: Barcode57
  Species: Synthetic
  Cloning method: Restriction Enzyme; 5′ cloning site BglII (destroyed during cloning); 3′ cloning site EcoRI (not destroyed)
  Sequencing primers: 5′ CCCTTGAACCTCCTCGTTCGACC
Terms and licenses: Academic/Nonprofit Terms; Industry Terms: Not Available to Industry
How to cite: MSCV-6NBC-GFP-PGK-Puro-Barcode57 was a gift from Monte Winslow (Addgene plasmid # 83734 ; http://n2t.net/addgene:83734 ; RRID:Addgene_83734)
