>Addgene plasmid #83734 | MSCV-6NBC-GFP-PGK-Puro-Barcode57 | addgene partial sequence | sequence record 165428 | pLXSN5 5'-CCCTTGAACCTCCTCGTTCGACC-3'
CAGCCCTCACTCCTTCTCTAGGCGCCGGAATTAGATCCTGAGTGCCACCATGGTGAGCAAGGGCGAGGAG
CTGTTCACCGGGGTGGTGCCCATCCTGGTCGAGCTGGACGGCGACGTAAACGGCCACAAGTTCAGCGTGT
CCGGCGAGGGCGAGGGCGATGCCACCTACGGCAAGCTGACCCTGAAGTTCATCTGCACCACCGGCAAGCT
GCCCGTGCCCTGGCCCACCCTCGTGACCACCCTGACCTACGGCGTGCAGTGCTTCAGCCGCTACCCCGAC
CACATGAAGCAGCACGACTTCTTCAAGTCCGCCATGCCCGAAGGCTACGTCCAGGAGCGCACCATCTTCT
TCAAGGACGACGGCAACTACAAGACCCGCGCCGAGGTGAAGTTCGAGGGCGACACCCTGGTGAACCGCAT
CGAGCTGAAGGGCATCGACTTCAAGGAGGACGGCAACATCCTGGGGCACAAGCTGGAGTACAACTACAAC
AGCCACAACGTCTATATCATGGCCGACAAGCAGAAGAACGGCATCAAGGTGAACTTCAAGATCCGCCACA
ACATCGAGGACGGCAGCGTGCAGCTCGCCGACCACTACCAGCAGAACACCCCCATCGGCGACGGCCCCGT
GCTGCTGCCCGACAACCACTACCTGAGCACCCAGTCCGCCCTGAGCAAAGACCCCAACGAGAAGCGCGAT
CACATGGTCCTGCTGGAGTTCGTGACCGCCGCCGGGATCACTCTCGGCATGGACGAGCTGTACAAGTAGC
GGAGAATTCTACCGGGTA
